LOCUS       Exported 3997 bp ds-DNA circular SYN 13-MAY-2021
DEFINITION  Provides the CDS of the Renilla protein as a level 0 GoldenBraid
            part.
ACCESSION   .
VERSION     .
KEYWORDS    pRenilla (GB0056)
SOURCE      synthetic DNA construct
  ORGANISM  synthetic DNA construct
REFERENCE   1 (bases 1 to 3997)
  AUTHORS   Sarrion-Perdigones A, Vazquez-Vilar M, Palaci J, Castelijns B,
            Forment J, Ziarsolo P, Blanca J, Granell A, Orzaez D
  TITLE     GoldenBraid 2.0: a comprehensive DNA assembly framework for plant
            synthetic biology.
  JOURNAL   Plant Physiol. 2013 Jul;162(3):1618-31.
  PUBMED    23669743
REFERENCE   2 (bases 1 to 3997)
  AUTHORS   .
  TITLE     Direct Submission
  JOURNAL   Exported May 13, 2021 from SnapGene Server 1.1.58
            http://www.snapgene.com
FEATURES             Location/Qualifiers
     source          1..3997
                     /organism="synthetic DNA construct"
                     /mol_type="other DNA"
     CDS             complement(12..947)
                     /codon_start=1
                     /product="luciferase from the anthozoan coelenterate
                     Renilla reniformis (sea pansy)"
                     /label=Rluc
                     /translation="MTSKVYDPEQRKRMITGPQWWARCKQMNVLDSFINYYDSEKHAEN
                     AVIFLHGNAASSYLWRHVVPHIEPVARCIIPDLIGMGKSGKSGNGSYRLLDHYKYLTAW
                     FELLNLPKKIIFVGHDWGACLAFHYSYEHQDKIKAIVHAESVVDVIESWDEWPDIEEDI
                     ALIKSEEGEKMVLENNFFVETMLPSKIMRKLEPEEFAAYLEPFKEKGEVRRPTLSWPRE
                     IPLVKGGKPDVVQIVRNYNAYLRASDDLPKMFIESDPGFFSNAIVEGAKKFPNTEFVKV
                     KGLHFSQEDAPDEMGKYIKSFVERVLKNEQ"
     promoter        complement(1047..1065)
                     /label=SP6 promoter
                     /note="promoter for bacteriophage SP6 RNA polymerase"
     primer_bind     complement(1048..1065)
                     /label=SP6
                     /note="SP6 promoter, forward primer"
     primer_bind     complement(1083..1099)
                     /label=M13 rev
                     /note="common sequencing primer, one of multiple similar
                     variants"
     primer_bind     complement(1083..1099)
                     /label=M13 Reverse
                     /note="In lacZ gene. Also called M13-rev"
     primer_bind     complement(1096..1118)
                     /label=M13/pUC Reverse
                     /note="In lacZ gene"
     protein_bind    1107..1123
                     /label=lac operator
                     /bound_moiety="lac repressor encoded by lacI"
                     /note="The lac repressor binds to the lac operator to
                     inhibit transcription in E. coli. This inhibition can be
                     relieved by adding lactose or
                     isopropyl-beta-D-thiogalactopyranoside (IPTG)."
     promoter        complement(1131..1161)
                     /label=lac promoter
                     /note="promoter for the E. coli lac operon"
     protein_bind    1176..1197
                     /label=CAP binding site
                     /bound_moiety="E. coli catabolite activator protein"
                     /note="CAP binding activates transcription in the presence
                     of cAMP."
     primer_bind     complement(1314..1331)
                     /label=L4440
                     /note="L4440 vector, forward primer"
     rep_origin      complement(1485..2073)
                     /direction=LEFT
                     /label=ori
                     /note="high-copy-number ColE1/pMB1/pBR322/pUC origin of
                     replication"
     primer_bind     complement(1565..1584)
                     /label=pBR322ori-F
                     /note="pBR322 origin, forward primer"
     CDS             complement(2244..3104)
                     /codon_start=1
                     /gene="bla"
                     /product="beta-lactamase"
                     /label=AmpR
                     /note="confers resistance to ampicillin, carbenicillin, and
                     related antibiotics"
                     /translation="MSIQHFRVALIPFFAAFCLPVFAHPETLVKVKDAEDQLGARVGYI
                     ELDLNSGKILESFRPEERFPMMSTFKVLLCGAVLSRIDAGQEQLGRRIHYSQNDLVEYS
                     PVTEKHLTDGMTVRELCSAAITMSDNTAANLLLTTIGGPKELTAFLHNMGDHVTRLDRW
                     EPELNEAIPNDERDTTMPVAMATTLRKLLTGELLTLASRQQLIDWMEADKVAGPLLRSA
                     LPAGWFIADKSGAGERGSRGIIAALGPDGKPSRIVVIYTTGSQATMDERNRQIAEIGAS
                     LIKHW"
     primer_bind     2867..2886
                     /label=Amp-R
                     /note="Ampicillin resistance gene, reverse primer"
     promoter        complement(3105..3209)
                     /gene="bla"
                     /label=AmpR promoter
     rep_origin      complement(3287..3742)
                     /direction=LEFT
                     /label=f1 ori
                     /note="f1 bacteriophage origin of replication; arrow
                     indicates direction of (+) strand synthesis"
     primer_bind     complement(3424..3445)
                     /label=F1ori-F
                     /note="F1 origin, forward primer"
     primer_bind     3636..3655
                     /label=F1ori-R
                     /note="F1 origin, reverse primer"
     primer_bind     3868..3890
                     /label=M13/pUC Forward
                     /note="In lacZ gene"
     primer_bind     3882..3899
                     /label=M13 Forward
                     /note="In lacZ gene. Also called M13-F20 or M13 (-21)
                     Forward"
     primer_bind     3883..3899
                     /label=M13 fwd
                     /note="common sequencing primer, one of multiple similar
                     variants"
     primer_bind     3906..3925
                     /label=T7
                     /note="T7 promoter, forward primer"
     promoter        3906..3924
                     /label=T7 promoter
                     /note="promoter for bacteriophage T7 RNA polymerase"
     regulatory      3955..3964
                     /regulatory_class="other"
                     /note="vertebrate consensus sequence for strong initiation
                     of translation (Kozak, 1987)"
     regulatory      3959..3968
                     /regulatory_class="other"
                     /note="vertebrate consensus sequence for strong initiation
                     of translation (Kozak, 1987)"
ORIGIN
        1 ctcgaagctc attattgttc atttttgaga actcgctcaa cgaacgattt gatatatttt
       61 cccatttcat caggtgcatc ttcttgcgaa aaatgaagac cttttacttt gacaaattca
      121 gtattaggaa acttcttggc accttcaaca atagcattgg aaaagaatcc tgggtccgat
      181 tcaataaaca tttttggtaa atcatcactt gcacgtagat aagcattata attcctaaca
      241 atttgtacaa cgtcaggttt accacctttt actaacggga tttcacgagg ccatgataat
      301 gttggacgac gaacttcacc tttctctttg aatggttcaa gatatgctgc aaattcttct
      361 ggttctaact ttctcatgat ttttgatggc aacatggttt ccacgaagaa gttattctcc
      421 aaaaccattt tttctccttc ttcagatttg atcaacgcaa tatcttcttc aatatcaggc
      481 cattcatccc atgattcaat cacatctact acactttcag cgtgaactat tgctttgatc
      541 ttatcttgat gctcatagct ataatgaaat gccaaacaag caccccaatc atggccgaca
      601 aaaatgatct tctttggtaa attaagaagt tcaaaccatg cagtaagata tttgtaatga
      661 tcaagtaacc tataagaacc attaccagat ttgcctgatt tgcccatacc aataaggtct
      721 ggtataatac accgcgctac tggctcaata tgtggcacaa catgtcgcca taaataagaa
      781 gaggccgcgt taccatgtaa aaaaataaca gcattttctg catgtttttc tgaatcataa
      841 taattaataa atgaatcaag aacattcatt tgtttacatc tggcccacca ctgcggacca
      901 gttatcatcc gtttcctttg ttctggatca taaactttcg aagtcattcg agaccactca
      961 tcgcccaatc actagtgaat tcgcggccgc ctgcaggtcg accatatggg agagctccca
     1021 acgcgttgga tgcatagctt gagtattcta tagtgtcacc taaatagctt ggcgtaatca
     1081 tggtcatagc tgtttcctgt gtgaaattgt tatccgctca caattccaca caacatacga
     1141 gccggaagca taaagtgtaa agcctggggt gcctaatgag tgagctaact cacattaatt
     1201 gcgttgcgct cactgcccgc tttccagtcg ggaaacctgt cgtgccagct gcattaatga
     1261 atcggccaac gcgcggggag aggcggtttg cgtattgggc gctcttccgc ttcctcgctc
     1321 actgactcgc tgcgctcggt cgttcggctg cggcgagcgg tatcagctca ctcaaaggcg
     1381 gtaatacggt tatccacaga atcaggggat aacgcaggaa agaacatgtg agcaaaaggc
     1441 cagcaaaagg ccaggaaccg taaaaaggcc gcgttgctgg cgtttttcca taggctccgc
     1501 ccccctgacg agcatcacaa aaatcgacgc tcaagtcaga ggtggcgaaa cccgacagga
     1561 ctataaagat accaggcgtt tccccctgga agctccctcg tgcgctctcc tgttccgacc
     1621 ctgccgctta ccggatacct gtccgccttt ctcccttcgg gaagcgtggc gctttctcat
     1681 agctcacgct gtaggtatct cagttcggtg taggtcgttc gctccaagct gggctgtgtg
     1741 cacgaacccc ccgttcagcc cgaccgctgc gccttatccg gtaactatcg tcttgagtcc
     1801 aacccggtaa gacacgactt atcgccactg gcagcagcca ctggtaacag gattagcaga
     1861 gcgaggtatg taggcggtgc tacagagttc ttgaagtggt ggcctaacta cggctacact
     1921 agaagaacag tatttggtat ctgcgctctg ctgaagccag ttaccttcgg aaaaagagtt
     1981 ggtagctctt gatccggcaa acaaaccacc gctggtagcg gtggtttttt tgtttgcaag
     2041 cagcagatta cgcgcagaaa aaaaggatct caagaagatc ctttgatctt ttctacgggg
     2101 tctgacgctc agtggaacga aaactcacgt taagggattt tggtcatgag attatcaaaa
     2161 aggatcttca cctagatcct tttaaattaa aaatgaagtt ttaaatcaat ctaaagtata
     2221 tatgagtaaa cttggtctga cagttaccaa tgcttaatca gtgaggcacc tatctcagcg
     2281 atctgtctat ttcgttcatc catagttgcc tgactccccg tcgtgtagat aactacgata
     2341 cgggagggct taccatctgg ccccagtgct gcaatgatac cgcgcgaccc acgctcaccg
     2401 gctccagatt tatcagcaat aaaccagcca gccggaaggg ccgagcgcag aagtggtcct
     2461 gcaactttat ccgcctccat ccagtctatt aattgttgcc gggaagctag agtaagtagt
     2521 tcgccagtta atagtttgcg caacgttgtt gccattgcta caggcatcgt ggtgtcacgc
     2581 tcgtcgtttg gtatggcttc attcagctcc ggttcccaac gatcaaggcg agttacatga
     2641 tcccccatgt tgtgcaaaaa agcggttagc tccttcggtc ctccgatcgt tgtcagaagt
     2701 aagttggccg cagtgttatc actcatggtt atggcagcac tgcataattc tcttactgtc
     2761 atgccatccg taagatgctt ttctgtgact ggtgagtact caaccaagtc attctgagaa
     2821 tagtgtatgc ggcgaccgag ttgctcttgc ccggcgtcaa tacgggataa taccgcgcca
     2881 catagcagaa ctttaaaagt gctcatcatt ggaaaacgtt cttcggggcg aaaactctca
     2941 aggatcttac cgctgttgag atccagttcg atgtaaccca ctcgtgcacc caactgatct
     3001 tcagcatctt ttactttcac cagcgtttct gggtgagcaa aaacaggaag gcaaaatgcc
     3061 gcaaaaaagg gaataagggc gacacggaaa tgttgaatac tcatactctt cctttttcaa
     3121 tattattgaa gcatttatca gggttattgt ctcatgagcg gatacatatt tgaatgtatt
     3181 tagaaaaata aacaaatagg ggttccgcgc acatttcccc gaaaagtgcc acctgatgcg
     3241 gtgtgaaata ccgcacagat gcgtaaggag aaaataccgc atcaggaaat tgtaagcgtt
     3301 aatattttgt taaaattcgc gttaaatttt tgttaaatca gctcattttt taaccaatag
     3361 gccgaaatcg gcaaaatccc ttataaatca aaagaataga ccgagatagg gttgagtgtt
     3421 gttccagttt ggaacaagag tccactatta aagaacgtgg actccaacgt caaagggcga
     3481 aaaaccgtct atcagggcgc tggcccacta cgtgaaccat caccctnnnn nnnnnnnnnn
     3541 nnnnnnnnnn nnnnnnnnnn nnnnnnnnnn nnnnnnnnnn nnnnnnnnnn nnnnnnnnnn
     3601 nnnnnnnnnn nnnnnnngnn nnnnnnnnnn nnnnnnnnnn nnnnnnnnnn nnnnnnnnnn
     3661 nnnnnnnnnn nnnnnnnnnn nnnnnnnnnn nnnnnnnnnn nnnnnnnnnn nnnnnnnnnn
     3721 nnnnnnnnnn nnnnnnnnnn nnccattcgc cattcaggct gcgcaactgt tgggaagggc
     3781 gatcggtgcg ggcctcttcg ctattacgcc agctggcgaa agggggatgt gctgcaaggc
     3841 gattaagttg ggtaacgcca gggttttccc agtcacgacg ttgtaaaacg acggccagtg
     3901 aattgtaata cgactcacta tagggcgaat tgggcccgac gtcgcatgct cccggccgcc
     3961 atggcggccg cgggaattcg attgggcgat gagtggt
//
