[The description below was written by a language model from this plasmid's Addgene catalogue record and the feature table of its GenBank file.]
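Description:
pRenilla (GB0056) is a level 0 part plasmid from the GoldenBraid 2.0 modular DNA assembly system for plant synthetic biology. It stores the coding sequence of Renilla reniformis (sea pansy) luciferase as a standardised, reusable part. The backbone is pUPD, the GoldenBraid universal part domesticator, which the record describes as a self-made derivative of pGEM-T Easy. The 3,997 bp circular plasmid is maintained in E. coli at high copy through a ColE1/pUC-type origin and selected with ampicillin via the bla gene under its own promoter. It also keeps other features typical of the parental cloning vector: an f1 phage origin, a lac promoter/operator with CAP binding site, M13 primer sites, and flanking SP6 and T7 promoters that serve as sequencing primer sites across the insert.

The insert is the 936 bp Rluc open reading frame, annotated on the complementary strand. It has been "domesticated" by removing internal BsaI and BsmBI recognition sites, so these type IIS enzymes cut only at the intended part boundaries. The part was cloned through BsmBI sites that were destroyed in the process, and the depositor notes that it can be released with BsaI for later assembly. The plasmid carries no plant promoter or terminator, so it is not an expression construct in itself. The CDS is meant to be combined with promoter and terminator parts into transcriptional units in higher-level GoldenBraid vectors. The record does not state a specific application. Renilla luciferase is commonly used as a luminescent reporter or as a normalisation control in dual-luciferase assays.
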