Addgene plasmid #68198: pRenilla (GB0056)
Purpose: Provides the CDS of the Renilla protein as a level 0 GoldenBraid part
Depositing lab: Diego Orzaez. Depositing organization: Agencia Estatal Consejo Superior de Investigaciones Científicas, M.P. Publication: GoldenBraid 2.0: a comprehensive DNA assembly framework for plant synthetic biology. Sarrion-Perdigones A, Vazquez-Vilar M, Palaci J, Castelijns B, Forment J, Ziarsolo P, Blanca J, Granell A, Orzaez D. Plant Physiol. 2013 Jul;162(3):1618-31. 10.1104/pp.113.217661 PubMed 23669743.
Backbone
  Vector backbone: pUPD
  Backbone manufacturer: self-made; derived from pGEMT-Easy manufactured by Promega
  Vector type: Luciferase, Synthetic Biology
Growth in bacteria
  Bacterial resistance: Ampicillin, 100 μg/mL
  Growth temperature: 37°C
  Growth strain: DH5alpha
  Copy number: High Copy
Gene/Insert
  Gene/Insert name: Renilla coding region
  Insert size (bp): 936
  Mutation: BsaI and BsmBI sites removed
  Cloning method: Restriction Enzyme; 5′ cloning site BsmBI (destroyed during cloning); 3′ cloning site BsmBI (destroyed during cloning)
  Sequencing primers: 5′ SP6; 3′ T7
Terms and licenses: Academic/Nonprofit Terms; Industry Terms: Not Available to Industry
Depositor comments: insert can be released with BsaI
How to cite: pRenilla (GB0056) was a gift from Diego Orzaez (Addgene plasmid # 68198 ; http://n2t.net/addgene:68198 ; RRID:Addgene_68198)
