>Addgene plasmid #68198 | pRenilla (GB0056) | addgene partial sequence | sequence record 138022 | M13-F20 5'-TGTAAAACGACGGCCAGT-3'
GGCGAATTGGGCCCGACGTCGCATGCTCCCGGCCGCCATGGCGGCCGCGGGAATTCGATTGGGCGATGAG
TGGTCTCGAAGCTCATTATTGTTCATTTTTGAGAACTCGCTCAACGAACGATTTGATATATTTTCCCATT
TCATCAGGTGCATCTTCTTGCGAAAAATGAAGACCTTTTACTTTGACAAATTCAGTATTAGGAAACTTCT
TGGCACCTTCAACAATAGCATTGGAAAAGAATCCTGGGTCCGATTCAATAAACATTTTTGGTAAATCATC
ACTTGCACGTAGATAAGCATTATAATTCCTAACAATTTGTACAACGTCAGGTTTACCACCTTTTACTAAC
GGGATTTCACGAGGCCATGATAATGTTGGACGACGAACTTCACCTTTCTCTTTGAATGGTTCAAGATATG
CTGCAAATTCTTCTGGTTCTAACTTTCTCATGATTTTTGATGGCAACATGGTTTCCACGAAGAAGTTATT
CTCCAAAACCATTTTTTCTCCTTCTTCAGATTTGATCAACGCAATATCTTCTTCAATATCAGGCCATTCA
TCCCATGATTCAATCACATCTACTACACTTTCAGCGTGAACTATTGCTTTGATCTTATCTTGATGCTCAT
AGCTATAATGAAATGCCAAACAAGCACCCCAATCATGGCCGACAAAAATGATCTTCTTTGGTAAATTAAG
AAGTTCAAACCATGCAGTAAGATATTTGTAATGATCAAGTAACCTATAAGAACCATTACCAGATTTGCCT
GATTTGCCCATACCAATAAGGTCTGGTATAATACACCGCGCTACTGGCTCAATATGTGGCACAACATGTC
GCCATAAATAAGAAGAGGCCGCGTTACCATGTAAAAAAATAACAGCATTTTCTGCATGTTTTTCTGAATC
ATAATAATTAATAAATGAATCAAGAACATTCATTTGTTTACATCTGGCCCACCACTGCGGACCAGTTATC
ATCCGTTTCCTTTGTTCTGGATCATAAACTTTCGAAGTCATTCGAGACCACTCATCGCCCAATCACTA
