>Addgene plasmid #68198 | pRenilla (GB0056) | addgene partial sequence | sequence record 138023 | M13-Rev 5'-CAGGAAACAGCTATGACC-3'
CTATAGAATACTCAAGCTATGCATCCAACGCGTTGGGAGCTCTCCCATATGGTCGACCTGCAGGCGGCCG
CGAATTCACTAGTGATTGGGCGATGAGTGGTCTCGAATGACTTCGAAAGTTTATGATCCAGAACAAAGGA
AACGGATGATAACTGGTCCGCAGTGGTGGGCCAGATGTAAACAAATGAATGTTCTTGATTCATTTATTAA
TTATTATGATTCAGAAAAACATGCAGAAAATGCTGTTATTTTTTTACATGGTAACGCGGCCTCTTCTTAT
TTATGGCGACATGTTGTGCCACATATTGAGCCAGTAGCGCGGTGTATTATACCAGACCTTATTGGTATGG
GCAAATCAGGCAAATCTGGTAATGGTTCTTATAGGTTACTTGATCATTACAAATATCTTACTGCATGGTT
TGAACTTCTTAATTTACCAAAGAAGATCATTTTTGTCGGCCATGATTGGGGTGCTTGTTTGGCATTTCAT
TATAGCTATGAGCATCAAGATAAGATCAAAGCAATAGTTCACGCTGAAAGTGTAGTAGATGTGATTGAAT
CATGGGATGAATGGCCTGATATTGAAGAAGATATTGCGTTGATCAAATCTGAAGAAGGAGAAAAAATGGT
TTTGGAGAATAACTTCTTCGTGGAAACCATGTTGCCATCAAAAATCATGAGAAAGTTAGAACCAGAAGAA
TTTGCAGCATATCTTGAACCATTCAAAGAGAAAGGTGAAGTTCGTCGTCCAACATTATCATGGCCTCGTG
AAATCCCGTTAGTAAAAGGTGGTAAACCTGACGTTGTACAAATTGTTAGGAATTATAATGCTTATCTACG
TGCAAGTGATGATTTACCAAAAATGTTTATTGAATCGGACCCAGGATTCTTTTCCAATGCTATTGTTGAA
GGTGCCAAGAAGTTTCCTAATACTGAATTTGTCAAAGTAAAAGGTCTTCATTTTTCGCAAGAAGATGCAC
CTGATGAAATGGGAAAATATATCAAATCGTTCGTTGAGCGAGTTCTCAAAAATGAACAATAATGAGCTTC
